>Addgene plasmid #147907 | pT7-EGFP-C1-HsNot9-Y203AR205AH208AR244A-shRNA1res_W | addgene full sequence | sequence record 356771 | Addgene NGS Result
CGTTACATAACTTACGGTAAATGGCCCGCCTGGCTGACCGCCCAACGACCCCCGCCCATTGACGTCAATA
ATGACGTATGTTCCCATAGTAACGCCAATAGGGACTTTCCATTGACGTCAATGGGTGGAGTATTTACGGT
AAACTGCCCACTTGGCAGTACATCAAGTGTATCATATGCCAAGTACGCCCCCTATTGACGTCAATGACGG
TAAATGGCCCGCCTGGCATTATGCCCAGTACATGACCTTATGGGACTTTCCTACTTGGCAGTACATCTAC
GTATTAGTCATCGCTATTACCATGGTGATGCGGTTTTGGCAGTACATCAATGGGCGTGGATAGCGGTTTG
ACTCACGGGGATTTCCAAGTCTCCACCCCATTGACGTCAATGGGAGTTTGTTTTGGCACCAAAATCAACG
GGACTTTCCAAAATGTCGTAACAACTCCGCCCCATTGACGCAAATGGGCGGTAGGCGTGTACGGTGGGAG
GTCTATATAAGCAGAGCTCTCTGGCTAACTAGAGAACCCACTGCTTACTGGCTTATCGAAATTAATACGA
CTCACTATAGGGAGACCCAAGCTCTAGCGCTACCGGTCGCCACCATGGTGAGCAAGGGCGAGGAGCTGTT
CACCGGGGTGGTGCCCATCCTGGTCGAGCTGGACGGCGACGTAAACGGCCACAAGTTCAGCGTGTCCGGC
GAGGGCGAGGGCGATGCCACCTACGGCAAGCTGACCCTGAAGTTCATCTGCACCACCGGCAAGCTGCCCG
TGCCCTGGCCCACCCTCGTGACCACCCTGACCTACGGCGTGCAGTGCTTCAGCCGCTACCCCGACCACAT
GAAGCAGCACGACTTCTTCAAGTCCGCCATGCCCGAAGGCTACGTCCAGGAGCGCACCATCTTCTTCAAG
GACGACGGCAACTACAAGACCCGCGCCGAGGTGAAGTTCGAGGGCGACACCCTGGTGAACCGCATCGAGC
TGAAGGGCATCGACTTCAAGGAGGACGGCAACATCCTGGGGCACAAGCTGGAGTACAACTACAACAGCCA
CAACGTCTATATCATGGCCGACAAGCAGAAGAACGGCATCAAGGTGAACTTCAAGATCCGCCACAACATC
GAGGACGGCAGCGTGCAGCTCGCCGACCACTACCAGCAGAACACCCCCATCGGCGACGGCCCCGTGCTGC
TGCCCGACAACCACTACCTGAGCACCCAGTCCGCCCTGAGCAAAGACCCCAACGAGAAGCGCGATCACAT
GGTCCTGCTGGAGTTCGTGACCGCCGCCGGGATCACTCTCGGCATGGACGAGCTGTACAAGTCCGGACTC
AGATCTCGAGCTCAAGCTTCGAATTCTCACAGCCTGGCGACGGCTGCGCCTGTGCCTACTACACTGGCAC
AAGTGGATAGAGAAAAGATCTATCAGTGGATCAATGAGCTGTCCAGTCCTGAGACTAGGGAAAATGCTTT
GCTGGAGCTAAGTAAGAAGCGAGAATCTGTTCCTGACCTTGCACCCATGTTATGGCACAGTTTCGGTACT
ATTGCAGCACTTTTACAGGAAATTGTAAATATTTATCCATCTATCAACCCACCCACCTTGACAGCACACC
AGTCTAACAGAGTTTGCAATGCTCTGGCATTACTGCAATGTGTAGCATCACATCCAGAAACCAGGTCAGC
GTTTCTCGCAGCACACATCCCACTTTTTTTGTACCCCTTTTTGCACACTGTCAGCAAAACACGTCCCTTT
GAGTATCTCCGGCTCACCAGCCTTGGAGTTATTGGGGCCCTGGTGAAAACAGATGAACAAGAAGTAATCA
ACTTTTTATTAACAACAGAAATTATCCCTTTATGTTTGCGAATTATGGAATCTGGAAGTGAACTTTCTAA
AACAGTTGCCACATTCATCCTCCAGAAGATCTTGTTAGATGACACTGGTTTGGCTTATATATGTCAGACG
GCAGAGGCATTCTCCGCAGTTGCCATGATCTTGGGTAAGATGGTCCTGCAGCTATCCAAAGAGCCTTCTG
CCCGTCTGCTGAAGCATGTAGTGAGATGTTACCTTCGACTTTCAGATAACCCCGCTGCACGTGAAGCACT
CAGACAGTGCCTCCCTGACCAGCTGAAAGACACAACCTTCGCCCAGGTGCTAAAAGATGACACCACCACG
AAACGCTGGCTTGCACAACTGGTGAAGAACCTGCAAGAGGGCCAGGTCACCGATCCCCGGGGTATCCCCC
TGCCCCCTCAGTGAGGATCCACCGGATCTAGATAACTGATCATAATCAGCCATACCACATTTGTAGAGGT
TTTACTTGCTTTAAAAAACCTCCCACACCTCCCCCTGAACCTGAAACATAAAATGAATGCAATTGTTGTT
GTTAACTTGTTTATTGCAGCTTATAATGGTTACAAATAAAGCAATAGCATCACAAATTTCACAAATAAAG
CATTTTTTTCACTGCATTCTAGTTGTGGTTTGTCCAAACTCATCAATGTATCTTAACGCGTAAATTGTAA
GCGTTAATATTTTGTTAAAATTCGCGTTAAATTTTTGTTAAATCAGCTCATTTTTTAACCAATAGGCCGA
AATCGGCAAAATCCCTTATAAATCAAAAGAATAGACCGAGATAGGGT
[37 nt withheld, positions 2638-2674]
AAAGAACGTGGACTCCAACGTCAAAGG
[49 nt withheld, positions 2702-2750]
T
[91 nt withheld, positions 2752-2842]
G
[124 nt withheld, positions 2844-2967]
CAGGTGGCACTTTTCGGGGAAATGTGCGCGGAACCCCTATTTGTTTATTTTTCTAAATACATTCAAATAT
GTATCCGCTCATGAGACAATAACCCTGATAAATGCTTCAATAATATTGAAAAAGGAAGAGTCCTGAGGCG
GAAAGAACCAGCTGTGGAATGTGTGTCAGTTAGGGTGTGGAAAGTCCCCAGGCTCCCCAGCAGGCAGAAG
TATGCAAAGCATGCATCTCAATTAGTCAGCAACCAGGTGTGGAAAGTCCCCAGGCTCCCCAGCAGGCAGA
AGTATGCAAAGCATGCATCTCAATTAGTCAGCAACCATAGTCCCGCCCCTAACTCCGCCCATCCCGCCCC
TAACTCCGCCCAGTTCCGCCCATTCTCCGCCCCATGGCTGACTAATTTTTTTTATTTATGCAGAGGCCGA
GGCCGCCTCGGCCTCTGAGCTATTCCAGAAGTAGTGAGGAGGCTTTTTTGGAGGCCTAGGCTTTTGCAAA
GATCGATCAAGAGACAGGATGAGGATCGTTTCGCATGATTGAACAAGATGGATTGCACGCAGGTTCTCCG
GCCGCTTGGGTGGAGAGGCTATTCGGCTATGACTGGGCACAACAGACAATCGGCTGCTCTGATGCCGCCG
TGTTCCGGCTGTCAGCGCAGGGGCGCCCGGTTCTTTTTGTCAAGACCGACCTGTCCGGTGCCCTGAATGA
ACTGCAAGACGAGGCAGCGCGGCTATCGTGGCTGGCCACGACGGGCGTTCCTTGCGCAGCTGTGCTCGAC
GTTGTCACTGAAGCGGGAAGGGACTGGCTGCTATTGGGCGAAGTGCCGGGGCAGGATCTCCTGTCATCTC
ACCTTGCTCCTGCCGAGAAAGTATCCATCATGGCTGATGCAATGCGGCGGCTGCATACGCTTGATCCGGC
TACCTGCCCATTCGACCACCAAGCGAAACATCGCATCGAGCGAGCACGTACTCGGATGGAAGCCGGTCTT
GTCGATCAGGATGATCTGGACGAAGAGCATCAGGGGCTCGCGCCAGCCGAACTGTTCGCCAGGCTCAAGG
CGAGCATGCCCGACGGCGAGGATCTCGTCGTGACCCATGGCGATGCCTGCTTGCCGAATATCATGGTGGA
AAATGGCCGCTTTTCTGGATTCATCGACTGTGGCCGGCTGGGTGTGGCGGACCGCTATCAGGACATAGCG
TTGGCTACCCGTGATATTGCTGAAGAGCTTGGCGGCGAATGGGCTGACCGCTTCCTCGTGCTTTACGGTA
TCGCCGCTCCCGATTCGCAGCGCATCGCCTTCTATCGCCTTCTTGACGAGTTCTTCTGAGCGGGACTCTG
GGGTTCGAAATGACCGACCAAGCGACGCCCAACCTGCCATCACGAGATTTCGATTCCACCGCCGCCTTCT
ATGAAAGGTTGGGCTTCGGAATCGTTTTCCGGGACGCCGGCTGGATGATCCTCCAGCGCGGGGATCTCAT
GCTGGAGTTCTTCGCCCACCCTAGGGGGAGGCTAACTGAAACACGGAAGGAGACAATACCGGAAGGAACC
CGCGCTATGACGGCAATAAAAAGACAGAATAAAACGCACGGTGTTGGGTCGTTTGTTCATAAACGCGGGG
TTCGGTCCCAGGGCTGGCACTCTGTCGATACCCCACCGAGACCCCATTGGGGCCAATACGCCCGCGTTTC
TTCCTTTTCCCCACCCCACCCCCCAAGTTCGGGTGAAGGCCCAGGGCTCGCAGCCAACGTCGGGGCGGCA
GGCCCTGCCATAGCCTCAGGTTACTCATATATACTTTAGATTGATTTAAAACTTCATTTTTAATTTAAAA
GGATCTAGGTGAAGATCCTTTTTGATAATCTCATGACCAAAATCCCTTAACGTGAGTTTTCGTTCCACTG
AGCGTCAGACCCCGTAGAAAAGATCAAAGGATCTTCTTGAGATCCTTTTTTTCTGCGCGTAATCTGCTGC
TTGCAAACAAAAAAACCACCGCTACCAGCGGTGGTTTGTTTGCCGGATCAAGAGCTACCAACTCTTTTTC
CGAAGGTAACTGGCTTCAGCAGAGCGCAGATACCAAATACTGTTCTTCTAGTGTAGCCGTAGTTAGGCCA
CCACTTCAAGAACTCTGTAGCACCGCCTACATACCTCGCTCTGCTAATCCTGTTACCAGTGGCTGCTGCC
AGTGGCGATAAGTCGTGTCTTACCGGGTTGGACTCAAGACGATAGTTACCGGATAAGGCGCAGCGGTCGG
GCTGAACGGGGGGTTCGTGCACACAGCCCAGCTTGGAGCGAACGACCTACACCGAACTGAGATACCTACA
GCGTGAGCTATGAGAAAGCGCCACGCTTCCCGAAGGGAGAAAGGCGGACAGGTATCCGGTAAGCGGCAGG
GTCGGAACAGGAGAGCGCACGAGGGAGCTTCCAGGGGGAAACGCCTGGTATCTTTATAGTCCTGTCGGGT
TTCGCCACCTCTGACTTGAGCGTCGATTTTTGTGATGCTCGTCAGGGGGGCGGAGCCTATGGAAAAACGC
CAGCAACGCGGCCTTTTTACGGTTCCTGGCCTTTTGCTGGCCTTTTGCTCACATGTTCTTTCCTGCGTTA
TCCCCTGATTCTGTGGATAACCGTATTACCGCCATGCATTAGTTATTAATAGTAATCAATTACGGGGTCA
TTAGTTCATAGCCCATATATGGAGTTCCG
Features (pLannotate 1.2.2; 18 found; start..end, strand, type, name):
      1..304     +  enhancer       CMV enhancer: human cytomegalovirus immediate early enhancer
    305..508     +  promoter       CMV promoter: human cytomegalovirus (CMV) immediate early promoter
    504..537     +  LTR            5' LTR (truncated) (fragment): truncated 5' long terminal repeat (LTR) from HIV-1
    553..571     +  promoter       T7 promoter: promoter for bacteriophage T7 RNA polymerase
    605..1321    +  CDS            EGFP: EGFP is a basic (constitutively fluorescent) green fluorescent protein published in 1996, derived from Aequorea victoria. It is reported to be a rapidly-maturing weak dimer with moderate acid sensitivity.
   1322..1357    +  misc_feature   MCS (fragment): multiple cloning site
   1358..2251    +  CDS            CNOT9: CNOT9_HUMAN - Also known as RCD1, RQCD1. Experimental evidence at protein level: Swiss-Prot protein existence level 1. Component of the CCR4-NOT complex which is one of the major cellular mRNA deadenylases and is linked to various cellular processes including bulk mRNA degradation, miRNA-mediated repression, translational repression during translational initiation and general transcription regulation. Additional complex functions may be a consequence of its influence on mRNA expression. Involved in down- regulation of MYB- and JUN-dependent transcription. May play a role in cell differentiatio
   2277..2361    +  CDS            large T antigen (fragment): large T antigen from SV40 (simian virus 40)
   2384..2505    +  polyA_signal   SV40 poly(A) signal: SV40 polyadenylation signal
   2539..2967    -  rep_origin     f1 ori (sequence partly withheld): f1 bacteriophage origin of replication; arrow indicates direction of (+) strand synthesis
   2994..3098    +  promoter       AmpR promoter: bla
   3100..3457    +  promoter       SV40 promoter: SV40 enhancer and early promoter
   3492..4286    +  CDS            NeoR/KanR: aminoglycoside phosphotransferase from Tn5; aph(3')-II (or nptII); confers resistance to neomycin, kanamycin, and G418 (Geneticin®)
   4307..4459    +  CDS            ble (fragment): BLE_KLEPN - Experimental evidence at protein level: Swiss-Prot protein existence level 1. Binding protein with a strong affinity to the bleomycin family of antibiotics. Binds to CL990; an antimitotic-antibiotic compound. From Klebsiella pneumoniae.
   4518..4565    +  polyA_signal   HSV TK poly(A) signal: herpes simplex virus thymidine kinase polyadenylation signal (Cole and Stacy, 1985)
   4656..4672    -  polyA_signal   bGH poly(A) signal (fragment): bovine growth hormone polyadenylation signal
   4894..5482    +  rep_origin     ori: high-copy-number ColE1/pMB1/pBR322/pUC origin of replication
   5597..5656    +  enhancer       CMV enhancer (fragment): human cytomegalovirus immediate early enhancer
