[The description below was written by a language model from this plasmid's Addgene catalogue record and pLannotate feature annotations shown in this document.]
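Description:
pT7-EGFP-C1-HsNot9-Y203AR205AH208AR244A-shRNA1res_W is a 5.7 kb mammalian expression plasmid encoding human CNOT9 (also known as RQCD1, RCD1 or CAF40), a subunit of the CCR4-NOT deadenylase complex, fused to the C-terminus of EGFP. The catalogue lists the backbone as unknown, but the name and feature layout match an EGFP-C1-type vector with an added T7 promoter. The CMV enhancer and immediate early promoter drive transcription in mammalian cells. The T7 promoter sits just upstream of the EGFP coding sequence and could also support transcription by T7 RNA polymerase. EGFP is joined to the CNOT9 open reading frame through a short remnant of the multiple cloning site, and the unit ends at an SV40 polyadenylation signal. Short annotated fragments (HIV-1 LTR, SV40 large T antigen, ble, bGH poly(A)) are most likely incidental matches within backbone sequence rather than functional elements.

The insert, based on a human reference mRNA, carries four alanine substitutions (Y203A, R205A, H208A, R244A). The "shRNA1res" label indicates changes that make the transcript resistant to a particular shRNA, although the record does not describe them. Given the associated study on tryptophan-binding pockets in CNOT9 and miRNA-mediated silencing, the "_W" mutant was presumably designed to disrupt those pockets. It would suit complementation experiments in cells depleted of endogenous CNOT9, but the record itself gives the purpose only as mammalian expression.

The plasmid replicates in E. coli from a high-copy ColE1/pUC-type origin and also carries an f1 origin. A single NeoR/KanR gene is preceded by both a bacterial promoter and the SV40 early promoter and followed by an HSV TK poly(A) signal, giving kanamycin resistance in bacteria and G418 selection in mammalian cells.
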