Addgene plasmid #147907: pT7-EGFP-C1-HsNot9-Y203AR205AH208AR244A-shRNA1res_W
Purpose: Mammalian Expression of HsNot9-Y203AR205AH208AR244A-shRNA1res
Depositing lab: Elisa Izaurralde. Depositing organization: Max Planck Institute for Developmental Biology. Publication: A DDX6-CNOT1 complex and W-binding pockets in CNOT9 reveal direct links between miRNA target recognition and silencing. Chen Y, Boland A, Kuzuoglu-Ozturk D, Bawankar P, Loh B, Chang CT, Weichenrieder O, Izaurralde E. Mol Cell. 2014 Jun 5;54(5):737-50. doi: 10.1016/j.molcel.2014.03.034. Epub 2014 Apr 24. PubMed 24768540.
Backbone
  Vector backbone: Unknown
  Vector type: Mammalian Expression
Growth in bacteria
  Bacterial resistance: Kanamycin, 50 μg/mL
  Growth temperature: 37°C
  Growth strain: DH5alpha
  Copy number: High Copy
Gene/Insert
  Gene/Insert name: HsNot9-Y203AR205AH208AR244A-shRNA1res (alt names: RCD1; CT129, RCD1+, CNOT9)
  Species: H. sapiens (human)
  Entrez Gene: CNOT9 (a.k.a. CAF40, CT129, RCD-1, RCD1, RQCD1)
  Cloning method: Unknown
Terms and licenses: Academic/Nonprofit Terms; Industry Terms: Not Available to Industry
Depositor comments: sequence based on NCBI:NM_005444.1 Plasmids from this collection were made available to the research community and donated after the lab closed. Please note that the sequence provided by the depositing laboratory may be theoretical/predicted or based on Sanger sequencing results. There may be discrepancies between sequencing results obtained by Addgene and the depositor sequence. If an Addgene verified sequence is not available, please contact before placing your order to request that our lab fully sequence the plasmid.
How to cite: pT7-EGFP-C1-HsNot9-Y203AR205AH208AR244A-shRNA1res_W was a gift from Elisa Izaurralde (Addgene plasmid # 147907 ; http://n2t.net/addgene:147907 ; RRID:Addgene_147907)
